Addgene plasmid #213142: pAAV-pTH-iCre:EGFP-WPREpA
Purpose: Truncated rat TH promoter expressing iCre fused to EGFP
Depositing lab: Ulrik Gether. Depositing organization: University of Copenhagen. Publication: Nanoscopic dopamine transporter distribution and conformation are inversely regulated by excitatory drive and D2 autoreceptor activity. Lycas MD, Ejdrup AL, Sorensen AT, Haahr NO, Jorgensen SH, Guthrie DA, Stoier JF, Werner C, Newman AH, Sauer M, Herborg F, Gether U. Cell Rep. 2022 Sep 27;40(13):111431. doi: 10.1016/j.celrep.2022.111431. PubMed 36170827.
Backbone
  Vector backbone: pAAV
  Backbone manufacturer: Own plasmid
  Backbone size w/o insert (bp): 4590
  Total vector size (bp): 6366
  Vector type: Mammalian Expression, AAV
Growth in bacteria
  Bacterial resistance: Ampicillin, 100 μg/mL
  Growth temperature: 37°C
  Growth strain: NEB Stable
  Copy number: High Copy
Gene/Insert
  Gene/Insert name: iCre (alt name: Codon-optimized Cre)
  Insert size (bp): 1776
  Promoter: Truncated TH promoter from rat (Rattus norvegicus tyrosine hydroxylase promoter region)
  Tag / fusion protein: EGFP (C terminal on insert)
  Cloning method: Restriction Enzyme; 5′ cloning site MluI (not destroyed); 3′ cloning site BamHI (not destroyed)
  Sequencing primers: 5′ NA; 3′ TCCCTCACATCCTCAGGTTC
Terms and licenses: Academic/Nonprofit Terms; Industry Terms: Not Available to Industry
Depositor comments: The promoter is characterized in: Lucas et al., Nanoscopic dopamine transporter distribution and conformation are inversely regulated by excitatory drive and D2 autoreceptor activity. Cell Rep. 2022 Sep 27; 40(13): 111431. doi: 10.1016/j.celrep.2022.111431 Støier et al., Amphetamine-induced reverse transport of dopamine does not require cytosolic Ca2+. J Biol Chem. 2023 Aug;299(8):105063. doi: 10.1016/j.jbc.2023.105063.
How to cite: pAAV-pTH-iCre:EGFP-WPREpA was a gift from Ulrik Gether (Addgene plasmid # 213142 ; http://n2t.net/addgene:213142 ; RRID:Addgene_213142)
