[The description below was written by a language model from this plasmid's Addgene catalogue record and pLannotate feature annotations shown in this document.]
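Description:
pAAV-pTH-iCre:EGFP-WPREpA is an adeno-associated virus transfer plasmid for mammalian expression, built on an in-house pAAV backbone of about 6.4 kb in total. It is propagated in bacteria as a high-copy plasmid through a ColE1/pUC-type origin and selected with ampicillin via the β-lactamase gene and its native promoter. An f1 phage origin is also present in the backbone. The expression cassette is bracketed by AAV2 inverted terminal repeats, which are the cis elements needed for replication and packaging of the intervening DNA into recombinant AAV particles. In the automated annotation the downstream ITR is detected in full, whereas the upstream one appears only as two short fragments. This is common for these structured, repeat-rich regions in sequencing-based records, and it fits with the use of a recombination-deficient growth strain.

The payload is iCre, a codon-optimized Cre recombinase, fused at its C terminus to EGFP, so that cells producing the recombinase are also fluorescently marked. Transcription is driven by a truncated promoter from the rat tyrosine hydroxylase gene. The feature table does not annotate this promoter, but it presumably lies in the unannotated stretch between the upstream ITR and the Cre coding sequence. Downstream of the fusion sit a WPRE, which enhances transcript stability and expression, and the human growth hormone polyadenylation signal. The shortened promoter suits the limited packaging capacity of AAV. The design is intended to restrict Cre activity to tyrosine hydroxylase-expressing, catecholaminergic cells such as dopaminergic neurons, where it can recombine loxP-flanked alleles or switch on Cre-dependent constructs. The associated publications use it in studies of dopamine transporter biology.
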