Features (pLannotate 1.2.2; 15 found; start..end, strand, type, name):
    324..912     +  rep_origin     ori: high-copy-number ColE1/pMB1/pBR322/pUC origin of replication
    985..1012    +  repeat_region  AAV2 ITR (fragment): inverted terminal repeat of adeno-associated virus serotype 2 inverted
   1041..1068    +  repeat_region  AAV2 ITR (fragment): inverted terminal repeat of adeno-associated virus serotype 2 inverted
   1660..2685    +  CDS            cre: RECR_BPP1 - Experimental evidence at protein level: Swiss-Prot protein existence level 1. Catalyzes site-specific recombination between two 34-base- pair LOXP sites. Its role is to maintain the phage genome as a monomeric unit-copy plasmid in the lysogenic state. From Escherichia phage P1 (Bacteriophage P1).
   2692..3408    +  CDS            EGFP: the original enhanced GFP (Yang et al., 1996) mammalian codon-optimized
   3430..3455    +  misc_feature   MCS (fragment): pBluescript multiple cloning site
   3455..4043    +  misc_feature   WPRE: woodchuck hepatitis virus posttranscriptional regulatory element
   4075..4551    +  polyA_signal   hGH poly(A) signal: human growth hormone polyadenylation signal
   4591..4731    +  repeat_region  AAV2 ITR: inverted terminal repeat of adeno-associated virus serotype 2 inverted
   4736..4787    -  misc_feature   bom (fragment): basis of mobility region from pBR322
   4806..5261    +  rep_origin     f1 ori (sequence partly withheld): f1 bacteriophage origin of replication; arrow indicates direction of (+) strand synthesis
   5262..5311    -  misc_feature   bom (fragment): basis of mobility region from pBR322
   5413..5448    -  CDS            rop (fragment): Rop protein, which maintains plasmids at low copy number; rop
   5543..5647    +  promoter       AmpR promoter: bla
   5648..153     +  CDS            AmpR (across the origin): β-lactamase; bla; confers resistance to ampicillin, carbenicillin, and related antibiotics
>Addgene plasmid #213142 | pAAV-pTH-iCre:EGFP-WPREpA | addgene full sequence | sequence record 432343 | Addgene NGS Result
GAGCGTGGGTCTCGCGGTATCATTGCAGCACTGGGGCCAGATGGTAAGCCCTCCCGTATCGTAGTTATCT
ACACGACGGGGAGTCAGGCAACTATGGATGAACGAAATAGACAGATCGCTGAGATAGGTGCCTCACTGAT
TAAGCATTGGTAACTGTCAGACCAAGTTTACTCATATATACTTTAGATTGATTTAAAACTTCATTTTTAA
TTTAAAAGGATCTAGGTGAAGATCCTTTTTGATAATCTCATGACCAAAATCCCTTAACGTGAGTTTTCGT
TCCACTGAGCGTCAGACCCCGTAGAAAAGATCAAAGGATCTTCTTGAGATCCTTTTTTTCTGCGCGTAAT
CTGCTGCTTGCAAACAAAAAAACCACCGCTACCAGCGGTGGTTTGTTTGCCGGATCAAGAGCTACCAACT
CTTTTTCCGAAGGTAACTGGCTTCAGCAGAGCGCAGATACCAAATACTGTTCTTCTAGTGTAGCCGTAGT
TAGGCCACCACTTCAAGAACTCTGTAGCACCGCCTACATACCTCGCTCTGCTAATCCTGTTACCAGTGGC
TGCTGCCAGTGGCGATAAGTCGTGTCTTACCGGGTTGGACTCAAGACGATAGTTACCGGATAAGGCGCAG
CGGTCGGGCTGAACGGGGGGTTCGTGCACACAGCCCAGCTTGGAGCGAACGACCTACACCGAACTGAGAT
ACCTACAGCGTGAGCTATGAGAAAGCGCCACGCTTCCCGAAGGGAGAAAGGCGGACAGGTATCCGGTAAG
CGGCAGGGTCGGAACAGGAGAGCGCACGAGGGAGCTTCCAGGGGGAAACGCCTGGTATCTTTATAGTCCT
GTCGGGTTTCGCCACCTCTGACTTGAGCGTCGATTTTTGTGATGCTCGTCAGGGGGGCGGAGCCTATGGA
AAAACGCCAGCAACGCGGCCTTTTTACGGTTCCTGGCCTTTTGCTGGCCTTTTGCTCACATGTCCTGCAG
GCAGCTGCGCGCTCGCTCGCTCACTGAGGCCGCCCGGGCGTCGGGCGACCTTTGGTCGCCCGGCCTCAGT
GAGCGAGCGAGCGCGCAGAGAGGGAGTGGCCAACTCCATCACTAGGGGTTCCTGCGGCCGCACGCGTATA
GATAGTACACTTTGTTACATGGGCTGGGGGGAACATGGCCCATGTCCTGGAGGGGACTTTATGACAGACA
TCCAAAAATCCAGTGAGAGGGCTTCTAGATTTGTCTCCAAAGGTTATAGTTCTAACATGAGCCCTTAGGA
AATCCAGCATGGTTCTCCCTGTGTGCCCTGGTTTGGTTAGAGAGCTCTAGCGGTCTCCTGTCCCACAGAA
TACCAGCCAGCCCCTGCCCTACGTCGTGCCTCGGGCTGAGGGTGATTCAGAGGCAGGTGCCTGTGACAGT
GGATGCAATTAGATCTAATGGGACGGAGGCCTTTCTCGTCGCCCTCGCTCCATGCCCACCCCCGCCTCCC
TCAGGCACAGCAGGCGTGGAGAGGATGCGCAGGAGGTAGGAGGTGGGGGACCCAGAGGGGCTTTGACGTC
AGCCTGGCCTTTAAAGAGGGCGCCTGCCTGGCGAGGGCTGTGGAGACAGAACTCGGGACCACCAGGGATC
CTTCGAAACCGGTGCTAGCACCATGGTGCCCAAGAAGAAGAGGAAAGTCTCCAACCTGCTGACTGTGCAC
CAAAACCTGCCTGCCCTCCCTGTGGATGCCACCTCTGATGAAGTCAGGAAGAACCTGATGGACATGTTCA
GGGACAGGCAGGCCTTCTCTGAACACACCTGGAAGATGCTCCTGTCTGTGTGCAGATCCTGGGCTGCCTG
GTGCAAGCTGAACAACAGGAAATGGTTCCCTGCTGAACCTGAGGATGTGAGGGACTACCTCCTGTACCTG
CAAGCCAGAGGCCTGGCTGTGAAGACCATCCAACAGCACCTGGGCCAGCTCAACATGCTGCACAGGAGAT
CTGGCCTGCCTCGCCCTTCTGACTCCAATGCTGTGTCCCTGGTGATGAGGAGAATCAGAAAGGAGAATGT
GGATGCTGGGGAGAGAGCCAAGCAGGCCCTGGCCTTTGAACGCACTGACTTTGACCAAGTCAGATCCCTG
ATGGAGAACTCTGACAGATGCCAGGACATCAGGAACCTGGCCTTCCTGGGCATTGCCTACAACACCCTGC
TGCGCATTGCCGAAATTGCCAGAATCAGAGTGAAGGACATCTCCCGCACCGATGGTGGGAGAATGCTGAT
CCACATTGGCAGGACCAAGACCCTGGTGTCCACAGCTGGTGTGGAGAAGGCCCTGTCCCTGGGGGTTACC
AAGCTGGTGGAGAGATGGATCTCTGTGTCTGGTGTGGCTGATGACCCCAACAACTACCTGTTCTGCCGGG
TCAGAAAGAATGGTGTGGCTGCCCCTTCTGCCACCTCCCAACTGTCCACCCGGGCCCTGGAAGGGATCTT
TGAGGCCACCCACCGCCTGATCTATGGTGCCAAGGATGACTCTGGGCAGAGATACCTGGCCTGGTCTGGC
CACTCTGCCAGAGTGGGTGCTGCCAGGGACATGGCCAGGGCTGGTGTGTCCATCCCTGAAATCATGCAGG
CTGGTGGCTGGACCAATGTGAACATTGTGATGAACTACATCAGAAACCTGGACTCTGAGACTGGGGCCAT
GGTGAGGCTGCTCGAGGATGGGGACGTTAACGTGAGCAAGGGCGAGGAGCTGTTCACCGGGGTGGTGCCC
ATCCTGGTCGAGCTGGACGGCGACGTAAACGGCCACAAGTTCAGCGTGTCCGGCGAGGGCGAGGGCGATG
CCACCTACGGCAAGCTGACCCTGAAGTTCATCTGCACCACCGGCAAGCTGCCCGTGCCCTGGCCCACCCT
CGTGACCACCCTGACCTACGGCGTGCAGTGCTTCAGCCGCTACCCCGACCACATGAAGCAGCACGACTTC
TTCAAGTCCGCCATGCCCGAAGGCTACGTCCAGGAGCGCACCATCTTCTTCAAGGACGACGGCAACTACA
AGACCCGCGCCGAGGTGAAGTTCGAGGGCGACACCCTGGTGAACCGCATCGAGCTGAAGGGCATCGACTT
CAAGGAGGACGGCAACATCCTGGGGCACAAGCTGGAGTACAACTACAACAGCCACAACGTCTATATCATG
GCCGACAAGCAGAAGAACGGCATCAAGGTGAACTTCAAGATCCGCCACAACATCGAGGACGGCAGCGTGC
AGCTCGCCGACCACTACCAGCAGAACACCCCCATCGGCGACGGCCCCGTGCTGCTGCCCGACAACCACTA
CCTGAGCACCCAGTCCGCCCTGAGCAAAGACCCCAACGAGAAGCGCGATCACATGGTCCTGCTGGAGTTC
GTGACCGCCGCCGGGATCACTCTCGGCATGGACGAGCTGTACAAGTAAGTCGACGGCGCGCCCCTGCAGG
GAATTCGATATCAAGCTTATCGATAATCAACCTCTGGATTACAAAATTTGTGAAAGATTGACTGGTATTC
TTAACTATGTTGCTCCTTTTACGCTATGTGGATACGCTGCTTTAATGCCTTTGTATCATGCTATTGCTTC
CCGTATGGCTTTCATTTTCTCCTCCTTGTATAAATCCTGGTTGCTGTCTCTTTATGAGGAGTTGTGGCCC
GTTGTCAGGCAACGTGGCGTGGTGTGCACTGTGTTTGCTGACGCAACCCCCACTGGTTGGGGCATTGCCA
CCACCTGTCAGCTCCTTTCCGGGACTTTCGCTTTCCCCCTCCCTATTGCCACGGCGGAACTCATCGCCGC
CTGCCTTGCCCGCTGCTGGACAGGGGCTCGGCTGTTGGGCACTGACAATTCCGTGGTGTTGTCGGGGAAA
TCATCGTCCTTTCCTTGGCTGCTCGCCTATGTTGCCACCTGGATTCTGCGCGGGACGTCCTTCTGCTACG
TCCCTTCGGCCCTCAATCCAGCGGACCTTCCTTCCCGCGGCCTGCTGCCGGCTCTGCGGCCTCTTCCGCG
TCTTCGCCTTCGCCCTCAGACGAGTCGGATCTCCCTTTGGGCCGCCTCCCCGCATCGATACCGAGCGCTG
CTCGAGAGATCTACGGGTGGCATCCCTGTGACCCCTCCCCAGTGCCTCTCCTGGCCCTGGAAGTTGCCAC
TCCAGTGCCCACCAGCCTTGTCCTAATAAAATTAAGTTGCATCATTTTGTCTGACTAGGTGTCCTTCTAT
AATATTATGGGGTGGAGGGGGGTGGTATGGAGCAAGGGGCAAGTTGGGAAGACAACCTGTAGGGCCTGCG
GGGTCTATTGGGAACCAAGCTGGAGTGCAGTGGCACAATCTTGGCTCACTGCAATCTCCGCCTCCTGGGT
TCAAGCGATTCTCCTGCCTCAGCCTCCCGAGTTGTTGGGATTCCAGGCATGCATGACCAGGCTCAGCTAA
TTTTTGTTTTTTTGGTAGAGACGGGGTTTCACCATATTGGCCAGGCTGGTCTCCAACTCCTAATCTCAGG
TGATCTACCCACCTTGGCCTCCCAAATTGCTGGGATTACAGGCGTGAACCACTGCTCCCTTCCCTGTCCT
TCTGATTTTGTAGGTAACCACGTGCGGACCGAGCGGCCGCAGGAACCCCTAGTGATGGAGTTGGCCACTC
CCTCTCTGCGCGCTCGCTCGCTCACTGAGGCCGGGCGACCAAAGGTCGCCCGACGCCCGGGCTTTGCCCG
GGCGGCCTCAGTGAGCGAGCGAGCGCGCAGCTGCCTGCAGGGGCGCCTGATGCGGTATTTTCTCCTTACG
CATCTGTGCGGTATTTCACACCGCATA
[95 nt withheld, positions 4788-4882]
T
[46 nt withheld, positions 4884-4929]
C
[141 nt withheld, positions 4931-5071]
CCTTTGACGTTGGAGTCCACGTTCTTT
[37 nt withheld, positions 5099-5135]
ACTCTATCTCGGGCTATTCTTTTGATTTATAAGGGATTTTGCCGATTTCGGTCTATTGGTTAAAAAATGA
GCTGATTTAACAAAAATTTAACGCGAATTTTAACAAAATATTAACGTTTACAATTTTATGGTGCACTCTC
AGTACAATCTGCTCTGATGCCGCATAGTTAAGCCAGCCCCGACACCCGCCAACACCCGCTGACGCGCCCT
GACGGGCTTGTCTGCTCCCGGCATCCGCTTACAGACAAGCTGTGACCGTCTCCGGGAGCTGCATGTGTCA
GAGGTTTTCACCGTCATCACCGAAACGCGCGAGACGAAAGGGCCTCGTGATACGCCTATTTTTATAGGTT
AATGTCATGATAATAATGGTTTCTTAGACGTCAGGTGGCACTTTTCGGGGAAATGTGCGCGGAACCCCTA
TTTGTTTATTTTTCTAAATACATTCAAATATGTATCCGCTCATGAGACAATAACCCTGATAAATGCTTCA
ATAATATTGAAAAAGGAAGAGTATGAGTATTCAACATTTCCGTGTCGCCCTTATTCCCTTTTTTGCGGCA
TTTTGCCTTCCTGTTTTTGCTCACCCAGAAACGCTGGTGAAAGTAAAAGATGCTGAAGATCAGTTGGGTG
CACGAGTGGGTTACATCGAACTGGATCTCAACAGCGGTAAGATCCTTGAGAGTTTTCGCCCCGAAGAACG
TTTTCCAATGATGAGCACTTTTAAAGTTCTGCTATGTGGCGCGGTATTATCCCGTATTGACGCCGGGCAA
GAGCAACTCGGTCGCCGCATACACTATTCTCAGAATGACTTGGTTGAGTACTCACCAGTCACAGAAAAGC
ATCTTACGGATGGCATGACAGTAAGAGAATTATGCAGTGCTGCCATAACCATGAGTGATAACACTGCGGC
CAACTTACTTCTGACAACGATCGGAGGACCGAAGGAGCTAACCGCTTTTTTGCACAACATGGGGGATCAT
GTAACTCGCCTTGATCGTTGGGAACCGGAGCTGAATGAAGCCATACCAAACGACGAGCGTGACACCACGA
TGCCTGTAGCAATGGCAACAACGTTGCGCAAACTATTAACTGGCGAACTACTTACTCTAGCTTCCCGGCA
ACAATTAATAGACTGGATGGAGGCGGATAAAGTTGCAGGACCACTTCTGCGCTCGGCCCTTCCGGCTGGC
TGGTTTATTGCTGATAAATCTGGAGCCGGT
